>Addgene plasmid #231186 | CMVTO-g0 | addgene full sequence | sequence record 459210 | Addgene NGS Result
GAAGATCCTTTGATCTTTTCTACGGGGTCTGACGCTCAGTGGAACGAAAACTCACGTTAAGGGATTTTGG
TCATGAGATTATCAAAAAGGATCTTCACCTAGATCCTTTTAAATTAAAAATGAAGTTTTAAATCAATCTA
AAGTATATATGAGTAAACTTGGTCTGACAGTTACCAATGCTTAATCAGTGAGGCACCTATCTCAGCGATC
TGTCTATTTCGTTCATCCATAGTTGCCTGACTCCCCGTCGTGTAGATAACTACGATACGGGAGGGCTTAC
CATCTGGCCCCAGTGCTGCAATGATACCGCGAGACCCACGCTCACCGGCTCCAGATTTATCAGCAATAAA
CCAGCCAGCCGGAAGGGCCGAGCGCAGAAGTGGTCCTGCAACTTTATCCGCCTCCATCCAGTCTATTAAT
TGTTGCCGGGAAGCTAGAGTAAGTAGTTCGCCAGTTAATAGTTTGCGCAACGTTGTTGCCATTGCTACAG
GCATCGTGGTGTCACGCTCGTCGTTTGGTATGGCTTCATTCAGCTCCGGTTCCCAACGATCAAGGCGAGT
TACATGATCCCCCATGTTGTGCAAAAAAGCGGTTAGCTCCTTCGGTCCTCCGATCGTTGTCAGAAGTAAG
TTGGCCGCAGTGTTATCACTCATGGTTATGGCAGCACTGCATAATTCTCTTACTGTCATGCCATCCGTAA
GATGCTTTTCTGTGACTGGTGAGTACTCAACCAAGTCATTCTGAGAATAGTGTATGCGGCGACCGAGTTG
CTCTTGCCCGGCGTCAATACGGGATAATACCGCGCCACATAGCAGAACTTTAAAAGTGCTCATCATTGGA
AAACGTTCTTCGGGGCGAAAACTCTCAAGGATCTTACCGCTGTTGAGATCCAGTTCGATGTAACCCACTC
GTGCACCCAACTGATCTTCAGCATCTTTTACTTTCACCAGCGTTTCTGGGTGAGCAAAAACAGGAAGGCA
AAATGCCGCAAAAAAGGGAATAAGGGCGACACGGAAATGTTGAATACTCATACTCTTCCTTTTTCAATAT
TATTGAAGCATTTATCAGGGTTATTGTCTCATGAGCGGATACATATTTGAATGTATTTAGAAAAATAAAC
AAATAGGGGTTCCGCGCACATTTCCCCGAAAAGTGCCACCTGACGTCGACGGATCGGGAGATCTCCCGAT
CCCCTATGGTGCACTCTCAGTACAATCTGCTCTGATGCCGCATAGTTAAGCCAGTATCTGCTCCCTGCTT
GTGTGTTGGAGGTCGCTGAGTAGTGCGCGAGCAAAATTTAAGCTACAACAAGGCAAGGCTTGACCGACAA
TTGCATGAAGAATCTGCTTAGGGTTAGGCGTTTTGCGCTGCTTCGTACGGGCCAGATATACGCGTTGACA
TTGATTATTGACTAGTTATTAATAGTAATCAATTACGGGGTCATTAGTTCATAGCCCATATATGGAGTTC
CGCGTTACATAACTTACGGTAAATGGCCCGCCTGGCTGACCGCCCAACGACCCCCGCCCATTGACGTCAA
TAATGACGTATGTTCCCATAGTAACGCCAATAGGGACTTTCCATTGACGTCAATGGGTGGAGTATTTACG
GTAAACTGCCCACTTGGCAGTACATCAAGTGTATCATATGCCAAGTACGCCCCCTATTGACGTCAATGAC
GGTAAATGGCCCGCCTGGCATTATGCCCAGTACATGACCTTATGGGACTTTCCTACTTGGCAGTACATCT
ACGTATTAGTCATCGCTATTACCATGGTGATGCGGTTTTGGCAGTACATCAATGGGCGTGGATAGCGGTT
TGACTCACGGGGATTTCCAAGTCTCCACCCCATTGACGTCAATGGGAGTTTGTTTTGGCACCAAAATCAA
CGGGACTTTCCAAAATGTCGTAACAACTCCGCCCCATTGACGCAAATGGGCGGTAGGCGTGTACGGTGGG
AGGTCTATATAAGCAGAGCTCTCCCTATCAGTGATAGAGATCTCCCTATCAGTGATAGAGATCGTCGACG
AGCTCGTTTAGTGAACCGTCAGATCGCCTGGAGACGCCATCCACGCTGTTTTGACCTCCATAGAAGACAC
CGGGACCGATCCAGCCTCCGGACTCTAGCGTTTAAACTTAAGCTTGTGGACCTGATGAGTCCGTGAGGAC
GAAACGAGTAAGCTCGTCGTCCACCCCACAGTGGTTTTAGAGCTAGAAATAGCAAGTTAAAATAAGGCTA
GTCCGTTATCAACTTGAAAAAGTGGCACCGAGTCGGTGCTTTTGGCCGGCATGGTCCCAGCCTCCTCGCT
GGCGCCGGCTGGGCAACATGCTTCGGCATGGCGAATGGGACGCTCGAGGAGGGCCCGAACAAAAACTCAT
CTCAGAAGAGGATCTGAATAGCGCCGTCGACCATCATCATAATCATCATTGAGTTTAAACCCGCTGATCA
GCCTCGACTGTGCCTTCTAGTTGCCAGCCATCTGTTGTTTGCCCCTCCCCCGTGCCTTCCTTGACCCTGG
AAGGTGCCACTCCCACTGTCCTTTCCTAATAAAATGAGGAAATTGCATCGCATTGTCTGAGTAGGTGTCA
TTCTATTCTGGGGGGTGGGGTGGGGCAGGACAGCAAGGGGGAGGATTGGGAAGACAATAGCAGGCATGCT
GGGGATGCGGTGGGCTCTATGGAGATCTATCGATGTTCTGGGGATGCGGTGGGCTCTATGGCTTCTGAGG
CGGAAAGAACCAGCTGGGGCTCTAGGGGGTATCCCC
[124 nt withheld, positions 2767-2890]
C
[91 nt withheld, positions 2892-2982]
AGGGTGATGGTTCACGTACCTAGAAGTTCCTATTCCGAAGTTCCTATTCTCTAGAAAGTATAGGAACTTC
CTTGGCCAAAAAGCCTGAACTCACCGCGACGTCTGTCGAGAAGTTTCTGATCGAAAAGTTCGACAGCGTC
TCCGACCTGATGCAGCTCTCGGAGGGCGAAGAATCTCGTGCTTTCAGCTTCGATGTAGGAGGGCGTGGAT
ATGTCCTGCGGGTAAATAGCTGCGCCGATGGTTTCTACAAAGATCGTTATGTTTATCGGCACTTTGCATC
GGCCGCGCTCCCGATTCCGGAAGTGCTTGACATTGGGGAATTCAGCGAGAGCCTGACCTATTGCATCTCC
CGCCGTGCACAGGGTGTCACGTTGCAAGACCTGCCTGAAACCGAACTGCCCGCTGTTCTGCAGCCGGTCG
CGGAGGCCATGGATGCGATCGCTGCGGCCGATCTTAGCCAGACGAGCGGGTTCGGCCCATTCGGACCGCA
AGGAATCGGTCAATACACTACATGGCGTGATTTCATATGCGCGATTGCTGATCCCCATGTGTATCACTGG
CAAACTGTGATGGACGACACCGTCAGTGCGTCCGTCGCGCAGGCTCTCGATGAGCTGATGCTTTGGGCCG
AGGACTGCCCCGAAGTCCGGCACCTCGTGCACGCGGATTTCGGCTCCAACAATGTCCTGACGGACAATGG
CCGCATAACAGCGGTCATTGACTGGAGCGAGGCGATGTTCGGGGATTCCCAATACGAGGTCGCCAACATC
TTCTTCTGGAGGCCGTGGTTGGCTTGTATGGAGCAGCAGACGCGCTACTTCGAGCGGAGGCATCCGGAGC
TTGCAGGATCGCCGCGGCTCCGGGCGTATATGCTCCGCATTGGTCTTGACCAACTCTATCAGAGCTTGGT
TGACGGCAATTTCGATGATGCAGCTTGGGCGCAGGGTCGATGCGACGCAATCGTCCGATCCGGAGCCGGG
ACTGTCGGGCGTACACAAATCGCCCGCAGAAGCGCGGCCGTCTGGACCGATGGCTGTGTAGAAGTACTCG
CCGATAGTGGAAACCGACGCCCCAGCACTCGTCCGAGGGCAAAGGAATAGCACGTACTACGAGATTTCGA
TTCCACCGCCGCCTTCTATGAAAGGTTGGGCTTCGGAATCGTTTTCCGGGACGCCGGCTGGATGATCCTC
CAGCGCGGGGATCTCATGCTGGAGTTCTTCGCCCACCCCAACTTGTTTATTGCAGCTTATAATGGTTACA
AATAAAGCAATAGCATCACAAATTTCACAAATAAAGCATTTTTTTCACTGCATTCTAGTTGTGGTTTGTC
CAAACTCATCAATGTATCTTATCATGTCTGTATACCGTCGACCTCTAGCTAGAGCTTGGCGTAATCATGG
TCATAGCTGTTTCCTGTGTGAAATTGTTATCCGCTCACAATTCCACACAACATACGAGCCGGAAGCATAA
AGTGTAAAGCCTGGGGTGCCTAATGAGTGAGCTAACTCACATTAATTGCGTTGCGCTCACTGCCCGCTTT
CCAGTCGGGAAACCTGTCGTGCCAGCTGCATTAATGAATCGGCCAACGCGCGGGGAGAGGCGGTTTGCGT
ATTGGGCGCTCTTCCGCTTCCTCGCTCACTGACTCGCTGCGCTCGGTCGTTCGGCTGCGGCGAGCGGTAT
CAGCTCACTCAAAGGCGGTAATACGGTTATCCACAGAATCAGGGGATAACGCAGGAAAGAACATGTGAGC
AAAAGGCCAGCAAAAGGCCAGGAACCGTAAAAAGGCCGCGTTGCTGGCGTTTTTCCATAGGCTCCGCCCC
CCTGACGAGCATCACAAAAATCGACGCTCAAGTCAGAGGTGGCGAAACCCGACAGGACTATAAAGATACC
AGGCGTTTCCCCCTGGAAGCTCCCTCGTGCGCTCTCCTGTTCCGACCCTGCCGCTTACCGGATACCTGTC
CGCCTTTCTCCCTTCGGGAAGCGTGGCGCTTTCTCATAGCTCACGCTGTAGGTATCTCAGTTCGGTGTAG
GTCGTTCGCTCCAAGCTGGGCTGTGTGCACGAACCCCCCGTTCAGCCCGACCGCTGCGCCTTATCCGGTA
ACTATCGTCTTGAGTCCAACCCGGTAAGACACGACTTATCGCCACTGGCAGCAGCCACTGGTAACAGGAT
TAGCAGAGCGAGGTATGTAGGCGGTGCTACAGAGTTCTTGAAGTGGTGGCCTAACTACGGCTACACTAGA
AGAACAGTATTTGGTATCTGCGCTCTGCTGAAGCCAGTTACCTTCGGAAAAAGAGTTGGTAGCTCTTGAT
CCGGCAAACAAACCACCGCTGGTAGCGGTGGTTTTTTTGTTTGCAAGCAGCAGATTACGCGCAGAAAAAA
AGGATCTCAA
Features (pLannotate 1.2.2; 23 found; start..end, strand, type, name):
    171..1031    -  CDS            AmpR: β-lactamase; bla; confers resistance to ampicillin, carbenicillin, and related antibiotics
   1032..1136    -  promoter       AmpR promoter: bla
   1195..1247    -  misc_feature   bom (fragment): basis of mobility region from pBR322
   1397..1776    +  enhancer       CMV enhancer: human cytomegalovirus immediate early enhancer
   1777..1980    +  promoter       CMV promoter: human cytomegalovirus (CMV) immediate early promoter
   1982..2001    +  promoter       PLtetO-1 promoter (fragment): modified phage lambda PL promoter with tet operator sites (Lutz and Bujard, 1997)
   2003..2022    +  promoter       PLtetO-1 promoter (fragment): modified phage lambda PL promoter with tet operator sites (Lutz and Bujard, 1997)
   2030..2063    +  promoter       TRE3GV promoter (fragment): 3rd-generation Tet-responsive promoter that can be activated by binding of Tet-On® 3G, optimized for retroviral and lentiviral vectors
   2152..2175    +  misc_RNA       sTRSV HHRz (fragment): hammerhead ribozyme from the tobacco ringspot virus satellite RNA (Khvorova et al., 2003)
   2204..2279    +  misc_RNA       gRNA scaffold: guide RNA scaffold for the Streptococcus pyogenes CRISPR/Cas9 system
   2458..2682    +  polyA_signal   bGH poly(A) signal: bovine growth hormone polyadenylation signal
   2698..2721    +  polyA_signal   bGH poly(A) signal (fragment): bovine growth hormone polyadenylation signal
   2725..2746    +  promoter       SV40 promoter (fragment): SV40 enhancer and early promoter
   2767..3000    +  rep_origin     f1 ori (fragment) (sequence partly withheld): f1 bacteriophage origin of replication; arrow indicates direction of (+) strand synthesis
   3005..3052    +  protein_bind   FRT: FLP-mediated recombination occurs in the 8-bp core sequence TCTAGAAA (Turan and Bode, 2011). FLP recombinase from the Saccharomyces cerevisiae 2μ plasmid
   3060..4082    +  CDS            HygR: aminoglycoside phosphotransferase from E. coli; aph(4)-Ia; confers resistance to hygromycin
   4092..4217    +  CDS            ble (fragment): BLE_KLEPN - Experimental evidence at protein level: Swiss-Prot protein existence level 1. Binding protein with a strong affinity to the bleomycin family of antibiotics. Binds to CL990; an antimitotic-antibiotic compound. From Klebsiella pneumoniae.
   4212..4333    +  polyA_signal   SV40 poly(A) signal: SV40 polyadenylation signal
   4406..4422    -  protein_bind   lac operator: The lac repressor binds to the lac operator to inhibit transcription in E. coli. This inhibition can be relieved by adding lactose or isopropyl-β-D-thiogalactopyranoside (IPTG). lac repressor encoded by lacI
   4430..4460    -  promoter       lac promoter: promoter for the E. coli lac operon
   4475..4496    -  protein_bind   CAP binding site: CAP binding activates transcription in the presence of cAMP. E. coli catabolite activator protein
   4509..4601    -  CDS            lacI (fragment): lac repressor; lacI; The lac repressor binds to the lac operator to inhibit transcription in E. coli. This inhibition can be relieved by adding lactose or isopropyl-β-D-thiogalactopyranoside (IPTG).
   4784..5372    -  rep_origin     ori: high-copy-number ColE1/pMB1/pBR322/pUC origin of replication
