[The description below was written by a language model from this plasmid's Addgene catalogue record and pLannotate feature annotations shown in this document.]
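Description:
CMVTO-g0 is a 5.4 kb mammalian expression plasmid built on the CMVTO-FlpIn backbone and deposited as a non-coding DNA control, that is, a plasmid that can be transfected without producing a protein product from its main expression cassette. It is propagated in E. coli as a high-copy plasmid through a ColE1/pUC-type origin and selected with ampicillin via the β-lactamase gene. Residual lac promoter/operator sequences and a partial f1 origin are backbone remnants.

The expression cassette consists of the human CMV immediate-early enhancer and promoter followed by two short matches to tet operator-containing sequences, consistent with a "CMV-TO" arrangement in which transcription is constitutive in ordinary cells but can be repressed by Tet repressor and relieved by tetracycline or doxycycline in repressor-expressing lines. Downstream lies the synthetic "g0" insert, in which the annotation detects no open reading frame. Instead it finds a fragment of the sTRSV hammerhead ribozyme followed by a Streptococcus pyogenes Cas9 guide RNA scaffold, and the cassette ends in the bGH polyadenylation signal. This suggests a ribozyme-flanked guide RNA transcribed from a Pol II promoter, although the record does not state the spacer, any target, or a 3' processing element.

The backbone also carries an FRT site placed directly upstream of a hygromycin resistance coding sequence with an SV40 poly(A) signal and no annotated promoter of its own. This is the typical Flp-In design, in which FLP-mediated integration at a genomic FRT landing pad activates hygromycin resistance. The plasmid could therefore in principle be used for stable single-copy integration as well as for transient transfection, for example as filler or negative-control DNA.
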