Addgene plasmid #231186: CMVTO-g0
Purpose: Non-coding DNA plasmid control
Depositing lab: Xiaojing Gao. Depositing organization: Stanford University. Publication: Orthogonalized human protease control of secreted signals. Aldrete CA, Call CC, Sant'Anna LE, Vlahos AE, Pei J, Cong Q, Gao XJ. Nat Chem Biol. 2025 Jan 15. doi: 10.1038/s41589-024-01831-x. PubMed 39814991.
Backbone
  Vector backbone: CMVTO-FlpIn
  Vector type: Mammalian Expression
Growth in bacteria
  Bacterial resistance: Ampicillin, 100 μg/mL
  Growth temperature: 37°C
  Growth strain: DH5alpha
  Copy number: High Copy
Gene/Insert
  Gene/Insert name: g0
  Species: Synthetic
  Cloning method: Ligation Independent Cloning
Terms and licenses: Academic/Nonprofit Terms; Industry Terms: Not Available to Industry
How to cite: CMVTO-g0 was a gift from Xiaojing Gao (Addgene plasmid # 231186 ; http://n2t.net/addgene:231186 ; RRID:Addgene_231186)
